Addgene plasmid #20229: hTRAF2pLPCX-HA-Flag/P874
Depositing lab: Martin Dorf. Depositing organization: Harvard Medical School. Publication: PKC phosphorylation of TRAF2 mediates IKKalpha/beta recruitment and K63-linked polyubiquitination. Li S, Wang L, Dorf ME. Mol Cell. 2009 Jan 16. 33(1):30-42. 10.1016/j.molcel.2008.11.023 PubMed 19150425.
Backbone
  Vector backbone: pLPCX
  Backbone manufacturer: Clontech
  Backbone size w/o insert (bp): 6203
  Vector type: Mammalian Expression, Retroviral
  Selectable markers: Puromycin
Growth in bacteria
  Bacterial resistance: Ampicillin, 100 μg/mL
  Growth temperature: 37°C
  Growth strain: DH5alpha
  Copy number: Low Copy
Gene/Insert
  Gene/Insert name: TNF receptor-associated factor 2 (alt names: TRAF2; TRAP; TRAP3)
  Species: H. sapiens (human)
  Insert size (bp): 1567
  Mutation: unmutated NM_021138.3. L replaces M at beginning of CDS after HA epitope.
  GenBank ID: NM_021138
  Entrez Gene: TRAF2 (a.k.a. MGC:45012, RNF117, TRAP, TRAP3)
  Tag / fusion protein: HA (N terminal on insert); FLAG (C terminal on insert)
  Cloning method: Restriction Enzyme; 5′ cloning site XhoI (destroyed during cloning); 3′ cloning site ClaI (not destroyed)
  Sequencing primers: 5′ pLNCX5' or CMV primer; 3′ pLNCX3'
Resource information
  A portion of this plasmid was derived from a plasmid made by: ATTC
Terms and licenses: Academic/Nonprofit Terms; Industry Terms: Not Available to Industry
How to cite: hTRAF2pLPCX-HA-Flag/P874 was a gift from Martin Dorf (Addgene plasmid # 20229 ; http://n2t.net/addgene:20229 ; RRID:Addgene_20229)
