[The description below was written by a language model from this plasmid's Addgene catalogue record and pLannotate feature annotations shown in this document.]
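Description:
hTRAF2pLPCX-HA-Flag/P874 is a retroviral mammalian expression plasmid built on the Clontech pLPCX backbone and carrying human TNF receptor-associated factor 2 (TRAF2). The full sequence record is 7,770 nt. In bacteria it is maintained through a ColE1/pBR322-type origin and an ampicillin resistance gene with its own bla promoter. The catalogue lists it as low copy, although the annotation tool labels the origin generically as high copy. Only fragments of rop and the bom region are annotated. The table also shows two loxP sites within the bacterial backbone near the bom fragments, but the record gives no purpose for them.

The viral portion follows the standard pLPCX layout. It begins with a 5' LTR of Moloney murine leukemia/sarcoma virus origin, which the tool annotates as several fragments. Next come a packaging signal (Ψ) and a truncated gag region lacking its start codon, which together allow the transcript to be packaged into virions when the plasmid is introduced into a packaging cell line. A puromycin N-acetyltransferase gene sits downstream and is presumably expressed from the LTR, allowing selection of transduced or transfected mammalian cells. An internal CMV immediate-early enhancer/promoter drives the insert, and a full-length MoMLV 3' LTR closes the provirus.

The insert is the wild-type TRAF2 coding sequence, with an N-terminal HA epitope and a C-terminal FLAG epitope. The initiating methionine of TRAF2 is replaced by leucine directly after the HA tag. The dual tags support detection and immunoprecipitation of the protein. According to the associated publication title, the work concerned PKC phosphorylation of TRAF2, IKKα/β recruitment and K63-linked polyubiquitination. The plasmid therefore suits transient or stable expression of tagged TRAF2 for signalling studies.
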