Features (pLannotate 1.2.2; 24 found; start..end, strand, type, name):
      3..110     +  LTR            3' LTR (ΔU3) (fragment): self-inactivating 3' long terminal repeat (LTR) from Moloney murine leukemia virus
    127..184     +  LTR            LTR (fragment): long terminal repeat from Moloney murine leukemia virus
    198..261     +  LTR            LTR (fragment): long terminal repeat from Moloney murine leukemia virus
    414..589     +  LTR            5' LTR (truncated): truncated long terminal repeat from Moloney murine sarcoma virus
    711..985     +  misc_feature   MESV Ψ (fragment): packaging signal of murine embryonic stem cell virus
   1052..1468    +  CDS            gag (truncated): truncated Moloney murine leukemia virus (MMLV) gag gene lacking the start codon
   1475..1492    +  misc_feature   MCS (fragment): pBluescript multiple cloning site
   1566..2165    +  CDS            PuroR: puromycin N-acetyltransferase; pac from Streptomyces; confers resistance to puromycin
   2215..2280    +  CDS            dmpM (fragment): DMPM_STRAD - Protein inferred from homology: Swiss-Prot protein existence level 3. From Streptomyces alboniger.
   2340..2643    +  enhancer       CMV enhancer: human cytomegalovirus immediate early enhancer
   2644..2847    +  promoter       CMV promoter: human cytomegalovirus (CMV) immediate early promoter
   2870..2896    +  misc_feature   MCS (fragment): multiple cloning site
   2907..2933    +  CDS            3xHA (fragment): three tandem HA epitope tags
   2934..4436    +  CDS            TRAF2: TRAF2_HUMAN - Also known as TRAP3. Experimental evidence at protein level: Swiss-Prot protein existence level 1. Regulates activation of NF-kappa-B and JNK and plays a central role in the regulation of cell survival and apoptosis. Required for normal antibody isotype switching from IgM to IgG. Has E3 ubiquitin-protein ligase activity and promotes 'Lys-63'-linked ubiquitination of target proteins, such as BIRC3, RIPK1 and TICAM1. Is an essential constituent of several E3 ubiquitin-protein ligase complexes, where it promotes the ubiquitination of target proteins by bringing them into contact wit
   4435..4460    +  CDS            3xFLAG (fragment): three tandem FLAG® epitope tags
   4509..5102    +  LTR            LTR: long terminal repeat from Moloney murine leukemia virus
   5171..5211    +  CDS            rop (fragment): Rop protein, which maintains plasmids at low copy number; rop
   5313..5351    +  misc_feature   bom (fragment): basis of mobility region from pBR322
   5355..5388    -  protein_bind   loxP: Cre-mediated recombination occurs in the 8-bp core sequence (GCATACAT). Cre recombinase
   5448..5481    -  protein_bind   loxP: Cre-mediated recombination occurs in the 8-bp core sequence (GCATACAT). Cre recombinase
   5485..5586    +  misc_feature   bom (fragment): basis of mobility region from pBR322
   5772..6360    -  rep_origin     ori: high-copy-number ColE1/pMB1/pBR322/pUC origin of replication
   6531..7391    -  CDS            AmpR: β-lactamase; bla; confers resistance to ampicillin, carbenicillin, and related antibiotics
   7392..7496    -  promoter       AmpR promoter: bla
>Addgene plasmid #20229 | hTRAF2pLPCX-HA-Flag/P874 | depositor full sequence | sequence record 9519 | Author sequence
TTTGAAAGACCCCACCCGTAGGTGGCAAGCTAGCTTAAGTAACGCCACTTTGCAAGGCATGGAAAAATAC
ATAACTGAGAATAGAAAAGTTCAGATCAAGGTCAGGAACAAAGAAACAGCTGAATACCAAACAGGATATC
TGTGGTAAGCGGTTCCTGCCCCGGCTCAGGGCCAAGAACAGATGAGACAGCTGAGTGATGGGCCAAACAG
GATATCTGTGGTAAGCAGTTCCTGCCCCGGCTCGGGGCCAAGAACAGATGGTCCCCAGATGCGGTCCAGC
CCTCAGCAGTTTCTAGTGAATCATCAGATGTTTCCAGGGTGCCCCAAGGACCTGAAAATGACCCTGTACC
TTATTTGAACTAACCAATCAGTTCGCTTCTCGCTTCTGTTCGCGCGCTTCCGCTCTCCGAGCTCAATAAA
AGAGCCCACAACCCCTCACTCGGCGCGCCAGTCTTCCGATAGACTGCGTCGCCCGGGTACCCGTATTCCC
AATAAAGCCTCTTGCTGTTTGCATCCGAATCGTGGTCTCGCTGTTCCTTGGGAGGGTCTCCTCTGAGTGA
TTGACTACCCACGACGGGGGTCTTTCATTTGGGGGCTCGTCCGGGATTTGGAGACCCCTGCCCAGGGACC
ACCGACCCACCACCGGGAGGTAAGCTGGCCAGCAACTTATCTGTGTCTGTCCGATTGTCTAGTGTCTATG
TTTGATGTTATGCGCCTGCGTCTGTACTAGTTAGCTAACTAGCTCTGTATCTGGCGGACCCGTGGTGGAA
CTGACGAGTTCTGAACACCCGGCCGCAACCCTGGGAGACGTCCCAGGGACTTTGGGGGCCGTTTTTGTGG
CCCGACCTGAGGAAGGGAGTCGATGTGGAATCCGACCCCGTCAGGATATGTGGTTCTGGTAGGAGACGAG
AACCTAAAACAGTTCCCGCCTCCGTCTGAATTTTTGCTTTCGGTTTGGAACCGAAGCCGCGCGTCTTGTC
TGCTGCAGCGCTGCAGCATCGTTCTGTGTTGTCTCTGTCTGACTGTGTTTCTGTATTTGTCTGAAAATTA
GGGCCAGACTGTTACCACTCCCTTAAGTTTGACCTTAGGTCACTGGAAAGATGTCGAGCGGATCGCTCAC
AACCAGTCGGTAGATGTCAAGAAGAGACGTTGGGTTACCTTCTGCTCTGCAGAATGGCCAACCTTTAACG
TCGGATGGCCGCGAGACGGCACCTTTAACCGAGACCTCATCACCCAGGTTAAGATCAAGGTCTTTTCACC
TGGCCCGCATGGACACCCAGACCAGGTCCCCTACATCGTGACCTGGGAAGCCTTGGCTTTTGACCCCCCT
CCCTGGGTCAAGCCCTTTGTACACCCTAAGCCTCCGCCTCCTCTTCCTCCATCCGCCCCGTCTCTCCCCC
TTGAACCTCCTCGTTCGACCCCGCCTCGATCCTCCCTTTATCCAGCCCTCACTCCTTCTCTAGGCGCCGG
AATTGATCCCCCGGGCTGCAGGTCGGCCGCCACGACCGGTGCCGCCACCATCCCCTGACCCACGCCCCTG
ACCCCTCACAAGGAGACGACCTTCCATGACCGAGTACAAGCCCACGGTGCGCCTCGCCACCCGCGACGAC
GTCCCCCGGGCCGTACGCACCCTCGCCGCCGCGTTCGCCGACTACCCCGCCACGCGCCACACCGTCGACC
CGGACCGCCACATCGAGCGGGTCACCGAGCTGCAAGAACTCTTCCTCACGCGCGTCGGGCTCGACATCGG
CAAGGTGTGGGTCGCGGACGACGGCGCCGCGGTGGCGGTCTGGACCACGCCGGAGAGCGTCGAAGCGGGG
GCGGTGTTCGCCGAGATCGGCCCGCGCATGGCCGAGTTGAGCGGTTCCCGGCTGGCCGCGCAGCAACAGA
TGGAAGGCCTCCTGGCGCCGCACCGGCCCAAGGAGCCCGCGTGGTTCCTGGCCACCGTCGGCGTCTCGCC
CGACCACCAGGGCAAGGGTCTGGGCAGCGCCGTCGTGCTCCCCGGAGTGGAGGCGGCCGAGCGCGCCGGG
GTGCCCGCCTTCCTGGAGACCTCCGCGCCCCGCAACCTCCCCTTCTACGAGCGGCTCGGCTTCACCGTCA
CCGCCGACGTCGAGTGCCCGAAGGACCGCGCGACCTGGTGCATGACCCGCAAGCCCGGTGCCTGACGCCC
GCCCCACGACCCGCAGCGCCCGACCGAAAGGAGCGCACGACCCCATGGCTCCGACCGAAGCCGACCCGGG
CGGCCCCGCCGACCCCGCACCCGCCCCCGAGGCCCACCGACTCTAGTAATAGTAATCAATTACGGGGTCA
TTAGTTCATAGCCCATATATGGAGTTCCGCGTTACATAACTTACGGTAAATGGCCCGCCTGGCTGACCGC
CCAACGACCCCCGCCCATTGACGTCAATAATGACGTATGTTCCCATAGTAACGCCAATAGGGACTTTCCA
TTGACGTCAATGGGTGGAGTATTTACGGTAAACTGCCCACTTGGCAGTACATCAAGTGTATCATATGCCA
AGTACGCCCCCTATTGACGTCAATGACGGTAAATGGCCCGCCTGGCATTATGCCCAGTACATGACCTTAT
GGGACTTTCCTACTTGGCAGTACATCTACGTATTAGTCATCGCTATTACCATGGTGATGCGGTTTTGGCA
GTACATCAATGGGCGTGGATAGCGGTTTGACTCACGGGGATTTCCAAGTCTCCACCCCATTGACGTCAAT
GGGAGTTTGTTTTGGCACCAAAATCAACGGGACTTTCCAAAATGTCGTAACAACTCCGCCCCATTGACGC
AAATGGGCGGTAGGCGTGTACGGTGGGAGGTCTATATAAGCAGAGCTGGTTTAGTGAACCGTCAGATCCG
CTAGCGCTACCGGACTCAGATCTCGACGCCACCATGTACCCATACGATGTTCCAGATTACGCTCTTGCTG
CAGCTAGCGTGACCCCCCCTGGCTCCCTGGAGTTGCTACAGCCCGGCTTCTCCAAGACCCTCCTGGGGAC
CAAGCTGGAAGCCAAGTACCTGTGCTCCGCCTGCAGAAACGTCCTCCGCAGGCCCTTCCAGGCGCAGTGT
GGCCACCGGTACTGCTCCTTCTGCCTGGCCAGCATCCTCAGCTCTGGGCCTCAGAACTGTGCTGCCTGTG
TTCACGAGGGCATATATGAAGAAGGCATTTCTATTTTAGAAAGCAGTTCGGCCTTCCCAGATAATGCTGC
CCGCAGGGAGGTGGAGAGCCTGCCGGCCGTCTGTCCCAGTGATGGATGCACCTGGAAGGGGACCCTGAAA
GAATACGAGAGCTGCCACGAAGGCCGCTGCCCGCTCATGCTGACCGAATGTCCCGCGTGCAAAGGCCTGG
TCCGCCTTGGTGAAAAGGAGCGCCACCTGGAGCACGAGTGCCCGGAGAGAAGCCTGAGCTGCCGGCATTG
CCGGGCACCCTGCTGCGGAGCAGACGTGAAGGCGCACCACGAGGTCTGCCCCAAGTTCCCCTTAACTTGT
GACGGCTGCGGCAAGAAGAAGATCCCCCGGGAGAAGTTTCAGGACCACGTCAAGACTTGTGGCAAGTGTC
GAGTCCCTTGCAGATTCCACGCCATCGGCTGCCTCGAGACGGTAGAGGGTGAGAAACAGCAGGAGCACGA
GGTGCAGTGGCTGCGGGAGCACCTGGCCATGCTACTGAGCTCGGTGCTGGAGGCAAAGCCCCTCTTGGGA
GACCAGAGCCACGCGGGGTCAGAGCTCCTGCAGAGGTGCGAGAGCCTGGAGAAGAAGACGGCCACTTTTG
AGAACATTGTCTGCGTCCTGAACCGGGAGGTGGAGAGGGTGGCCATGACTGCCGAGGCCTGCAGCCGGCA
GCACCGGCTGGACCAAGACAAGATTGAAGCCCTGAGTAGCAAGGTGCAGCAGCTGGAGAGGAGCATTGGC
CTCAAGGACCTGGCGATGGCTGACTTGGAGCAGAAGGTCTTGGAGATGGAGGCATCCACCTACGATGGGG
TCTTCATCTGGAAGATCTCAGACTTCGCCAGGAAGCGCCAGGAAGCTGTGGCTGGCCGCATACCCGCCAT
CTTCTCCCCAGCCTTCTACACCAGCAGGTACGGCTACAAGATGTGTCTGCGTATCTACCTGAACGGCGAC
GGCACCGGGCGAGGAACACACCTGTCCCTCTTCTTTGTGGTGATGAAGGGCCCGAATGACGCCCTGCTGC
GGTGGCCCTTCAACCAGAAGGTGACCTTAATGCTGCTCGACCAGAATAACCGGGAGCACGTGATTGACGC
CTTCAGGCCCGACGTGACTTCATCCTCTTTTCAGAGGCCAGTCAACGACATGAACATCGCAAGCGGCTGC
CCCCTCTTCTGCCCCGTCTCCAAGATGGAGGCAAAGAATTCCTACGTGCGGGACGATGCCATCTTCATCA
AGGCCATTGTGGACCTGACAGGGCTCGATTACAAGGATGACGACGATAAGTAGATCGATAAAATAAAAGA
TTTTATTTAGTCTCCAGAAAAAGGGGGGAATGAAAGACCCCACCTGTAGGTTTGGCAAGCTAGCTTAAGT
AACGCCATTTTGCAAGGCATGGAAAAATACATAACTGAGAATAGAGAAGTTCAGATCAAGGTCAGGAACA
GATGGAACAGCTGAATATGGGCCAAACAGGATATCTGTGGTAAGCAGTTCCTGCCCCGGCTCAGGGCCAA
GAACAGATGGAACAGCTGAATATGGGCCAAACAGGATATCTGTGGTAAGCAGTTCCTGCCCCGGCTCAGG
GCCAAGAACAGATGGTCCCCAGATGCGGTCCAGCCCTCAGCAGTTTCTAGAGAACCATCAGATGTTTCCA
GGGTGCCCCAAGGACCTGAAATGACCCTGTGCCTTATTTGAACTAACCAATCAGTTCGCTTCTCGCTTCT
GTTCGCGCGCTTCTGCTCCCCGAGCTCAATAAAAGAGCCCACAACCCCTCACTCGGGGCGCCAGTCCTCC
GATTGACTGAGTCGCCCGGGTACCCGTGTATCCAATAAACCCTCTTGCAGTTGCATCCGACTTGTGGTCT
CGCTGTTCCTTGGGAGGGTCTCCTCTGAGTGATTGACTACCCGTCAGCGGGGGTCTTTCATTTGGGGGCT
CGTCCGGGATCGGGAGACCCCTGCCCAGGGACCACCGACCCACCACCGGGAGGTAAGCTGGCTGCCTCGC
GCGTTTCGGTGATGACGGTGAAAACCTCTGACACATGCAGCTCCCGGAGACGGTCACAGCTTGTCTGTAA
GCGGATGCCGGGAGCAGACAAGCCCGTCAGGGCGCGTCAGCGGGTGTTGGCGGGTGTCGGGGCGCAGCCA
TGACCCAGTCACGTAGCGATAGCGGAGTGTACTGATAACTTCGTATAATGTATGCTATACGAAGTTATTA
GGTCTGAAGAGGAGTTTACGTCCAGCCAAGCTAGGGCCGCGATCCGGAACCCTTAATATAACTTCGTATA
ATGTATGCTATACGAAGTTATCAGTACTGGCTTAACTATGCGGCATCAGAGCAGATTGTACTGAGAGTGC
ACCATATGCGGTGTGAAATACCGCACAGATGCGTAAGGAGAAAATACCGCATCAGGCGCTCTTCCGCTTC
CTCGCTCACTGACTCGCTGCGCTCGGTCGTTCGGCTGCGGCGAGCGGTATCAGCTCACTCAAAGGCGGTA
ATACGGTTATCCACAGAATCAGGGGATAACGCAGGAAAGAACATGTGAGCAAAAGGCCAGCAAAAGGCCA
GGAACCGTAAAAAGGCCGCGTTGCTGGCGTTTTTCCATAGGCTCCGCCCCCCTGACGAGCATCACAAAAA
TCGACGCTCAAGTCAGAGGTGGCGAAACCCGACAGGACTATAAAGATACCAGGCGTTTCCCCCTGGAAGC
TCCCTCGTGCGCTCTCCTGTTCCGACCCTGCCGCTTACCGGATACCTGTCCGCCTTTCTCCCTTCGGGAA
GCGTGGCGCTTTCTCATAGCTCACGCTGTAGGTATCTCAGTTCGGTGTAGGTCGTTCGCTCCAAGCTGGG
CTGTGTGCACGAACCCCCCGTTCAGCCCGACCGCTGCGCCTTATCCGGTAACTATCGTCTTGAGTCCAAC
CCGGTAAGACACGACTTATCGCCACTGGCAGCAGCCACTGGTAACAGGATTAGCAGAGCGAGGTATGTAG
GCGGTGCTACAGAGTTCTTGAAGTGGTGGCCTAACTACGGCTACACTAGAAGGACAGTATTTGGTATCTG
CGCTCTGCTGAAGCCAGTTACCTTCGGAAAAAGAGTTGGTAGCTCTTGATCCGGCAAACAAACCACCGCT
GGTAGCGGTGGTTTTTTTGTTTGCAAGCAGCAGATTACGCGCAGAAAAAAAGGATCTCAAGAAGATCCTT
TGATCTTTTCTACGGGGTCTGACGCTCAGTGGAACGAAAACTCACGTTAAGGGATTTTGGTCATGAGATT
ATCAAAAAGGATCTTCACCTAGATCCTTTTAAATTAAAAATGAAGTTTTAAATCAATCTAAAGTATATAT
GAGTAAACTTGGTCTGACAGTTACCAATGCTTAATCAGTGAGGCACCTATCTCAGCGATCTGTCTATTTC
GTTCATCCATAGTTGCCTGACTCCCCGTCGTGTAGATAACTACGATACGGGAGGGCTTACCATCTGGCCC
CAGTGCTGCAATGATACCGCGAGACCCACGCTCACCGGCTCCAGATTTATCAGCAATAAACCAGCCAGCC
GGAAGGGCCGAGCGCAGAAGTGGTCCTGCAACTTTATCCGCCTCCATCCAGTCTATTAATTGTTGCCGGG
AAGCTAGAGTAAGTAGTTCGCCAGTTAATAGTTTGCGCAACGTTGTTGCCATTGCTGCAGGCATCGTGGT
GTCACGCTCGTCGTTTGGTATGGCTTCATTCAGCTCCGGTTCCCAACGATCAAGGCGAGTTACATGATCC
CCCATGTTGTGCAAAAAAGCGGTTAGCTCCTTCGGTCCTCCGATCGTTGTCAGAAGTAAGTTGGCCGCAG
TGTTATCACTCATGGTTATGGCAGCACTGCATAATTCTCTTACTGTCATGCCATCCGTAAGATGCTTTTC
TGTGACTGGTGAGTACTCAACCAAGTCATTCTGAGAATAGTGTATGCGGCGACCGAGTTGCTCTTGCCCG
GCGTCAACACGGGATAATACCGCGCCACATAGCAGAACTTTAAAAGTGCTCATCATTGGAAAACGTTCTT
CGGGGCGAAAACTCTCAAGGATCTTACCGCTGTTGAGATCCAGTTCGATGTAACCCACTCGTGCACCCAA
CTGATCTTCAGCATCTTTTACTTTCACCAGCGTTTCTGGGTGAGCAAAAACAGGAAGGCAAAATGCCGCA
AAAAAGGGAATAAGGGCGACACGGAAATGTTGAATACTCATACTCTTCCTTTTTCAATATTATTGAAGCA
TTTATCAGGGTTATTGTCTCATGAGCGGATACATATTTGAATGTATTTAGAAAAATAAACAAATAGGGGT
TCCGCGCACATTTCCCCGAAAAGTGCCACCTGACGTCTAAGAAACCATTATTATCATGACATTAACCTAT
AAAAATAGGCGTATCACGAGGCCCTTTCGTCTTCAAGAATTGCTAGCAATTGCTAGCAATTGCTAGCAAT
TCATACCAGATCACCGAAAACTGTCCTCCAAATGTGTCCCCCTCACACTCCCAAATTCGCGGGCTTCTGC
CTCTTAGACCACTCTACCCTATTCCCCACACTCACCGGAGCCAAAGCCGCGGCCCTTCCGTTTCTTTGCT
