>Addgene plasmid #20229 | hTRAF2pLPCX-HA-Flag/P874 | addgene partial sequence | sequence record 26064 | 20229 with pGEX-3
CGCGCGAGGCAGCCAGCTTACCTCCCGGTGGTGGGTCGGTGGTCCCTGGGCAGGGGTCTCCCGATCCCGG
ACGAGCCCCCAAATGAAAGACCCCCGCTGACGGGTAGTCAATCACTCAGAGGAGACCCTCCCAAGGAACA
GCGAGACCACAAGTCGGATGCAACTGCAAGAGGGTTTATTGGATACACGGGTACCCGGGCGACTCAGTCA
ATCGGAGGACTGGCGCCCCGAGTGAGGGGTTGTGGGCTCTTTTATTGAGCTCGGGGAGCAGAAGCGCGCG
AACAGAAGCGAGAAGCGAACTGATTGGTTAGTTCAAATAAGGCACAGGGTCATTTCAGGTCCTTGGGGCA
CCCTGGAAACATCTGATGGTTCTCTAGAAACTGCTGAGGGCTGGACCGCATCTGGGGACCATCTGTTCTT
GGCCCTGAGCCGGGGCAGGAACTGCTTACCACAGATATCCTGTTTGGCCCATATTCAGCTGTTCCATCTG
TTCTTGGCCCTGAGCCGGGGCAGGAACTGCTTACCACAGATATCCTGTTTGGCCCATATTCAGCTGTTCC
ATCTGTTCCTGACCTTGATCTGAACTTCTCTATTCTCAGTTATGTATTTTTCCATGCCTTGCAAAATGGC
GTTACTTAAGCTAGCTTGCCAAACCTACAGGTGGGGTCTTTCATTCCCCCCTTTTTCTGGAGACTAAATA
AAATCTTTTATTTTATCGATCTACTTATCGTCGTCATCCTTGTAATCGAGCCCTGTCAGGTCCAC
