>Addgene plasmid #20229 | hTRAF2pLPCX-HA-Flag/P874 | addgene partial sequence | sequence record 26065 | 20229 with CMV-F
CCGTCAGATCCGCTAGCGCTACCGGACTCAGATCTCGACGCCACCATGTACCCATACGATGTTCCAGATT
ACGCTCTTGCTGCAGCTAGCGTGACCCCCCCTGGCTCCCTGGAGTTGCTACAGCCCGGCTTCTCCAAGAC
CCTCCTGGGGACCAAGCTGGAAGCCAAGTACCTGTGCTCCGCCTGCAGAAACGTCCTCCGCAGGCCCTTC
CAGGCGCAGTGTGGCCACCGGTACTGCTCCTTCTGCCTGGCCAGCATCCTCAGCTCTGGGCCTCAGAACT
GTGCTGCCTGTGTTCACGAGGGCATATATGAAGAAGGCATTTCTATTTTAGAAAGCAGTTCGGCCTTCCC
AGATAATGCTGCCCGCAGGGAGGTGGAGAGCCTGCCGGCCGTCTGTCCCAGTGATGGATGCACCTGGAAG
GGGACCCTGAAAGAATACGAGAGCTGCCACGAAGGCCGCTGCCCGCTCATGCTGACCGAATGTCCCGCGT
GCAAAGGCCTGGTCCGCCTTGGTGAAAAGGAGCGCCACCTGGAGCACGAGTGCCCGGAGAGAAGCCTGAG
CTGCCGGCATTGCCGGGCACCCTGCTGCGGAGCAGACGTGAAGGCGCACCACGAGGTCTGCCCCAAGTTC
CCCTTAACTTGTGACGGCTGCGGCAAGAAGAAGATCCCCCGGGAGAAGTTTCAGGACCACGTCAAGACTT
GTGGCAAGTGTCGAGTCCCTTGCAGATTCCACGCCATC
